Addgene plasmid #42562: YAP1 (S6A) - V5 in pLX304
Depositing lab: William Hahn. Depositing organization: Dana-Farber Cancer Institute. Publication: beta-Catenin-Driven Cancers Require a YAP1 Transcriptional Complex for Survival and Tumorigenesis. Rosenbluh J, Nijhawan D, Cox AG, Li X, Neal JT, Schafer EJ, Zack TI, Wang X, Tsherniak A, Schinzel AC, Shao DD, Schumacher SE, Weir BA, Vazquez F, Cowley GS, Root DE, Mesirov JP, Beroukhim R, Kuo CJ, Goessling W, Hahn WC. Cell. 2012 Dec 21;151(7):1457-73. doi: 10.1016/j.cell.2012.11.026. Epub 2012 Dec 13. PubMed 23245941.
Backbone
  Vector backbone: pLX304
  Backbone size w/o insert (bp): 9377
  Vector type: Mammalian Expression, Lentiviral
  Selectable markers: Blasticidin
Growth in bacteria
  Bacterial resistance: Ampicillin, 100 μg/mL
  Growth temperature: 37°C
  Growth strain: DH5alpha
  Copy number: Unknown
Gene/Insert
  Gene/Insert name: YAP1
  Species: H. sapiens (human)
  Insert size (bp): 1539
  Mutation: S61A, S109A, S127A, S128A, S131A, S163A, S164A, S381A
  GenBank ID: NM_006106.4
  Entrez Gene: YAP1 (a.k.a. COB1, YAP, YAP-1, YAP2, YAP65, YKI)
  Promoter: CMV
  Tag / fusion protein: V5 (C terminal on insert)
  Cloning method: Gateway Cloning
  Sequencing primers: 5′ pLXF; 3′ pLXR
Terms and licenses: Academic/Nonprofit Terms; Industry Terms: Not Available to Industry
How to cite: YAP1 (S6A) - V5 in pLX304 was a gift from William Hahn (Addgene plasmid # 42562 ; http://n2t.net/addgene:42562 ; RRID:Addgene_42562)
