[The description below was written by a language model from this plasmid's Addgene catalogue record and the feature table of its GenBank file.]
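Description:
YAP1 (S6A) - V5 in pLX304 is a third-generation-style, self-inactivating HIV-1 lentiviral expression plasmid carrying a phosphorylation-site mutant of human YAP1. It is propagated in E. coli through a high-copy ColE1/pUC-type origin with ampicillin resistance (bla). The backbone also carries an f1 origin, an SV40 origin and poly(A) signal, and flanking lac/T3/T7 elements inherited from the cloning vector. The viral genome is transcribed from an RSV promoter fused to a truncated 5' LTR. It contains the Psi packaging signal, the RRE for Rev-dependent nuclear export, a cPPT/CTS, a WPRE to boost transcript expression, and a U3-deleted 3' LTR that silences LTR promoter activity after integration. Because no viral proteins are encoded, particle production relies on packaging functions supplied separately.

Within the proviral region there are two expression units. A human PGK promoter drives blasticidin S deaminase, allowing blasticidin selection of transduced mammalian cells. Downstream, the CMV enhancer/promoter drives the YAP1 open reading frame, which was inserted by Gateway recombination and so sits between attB1 and attB2, reading through attB2 into an in-frame C-terminal V5 epitope tag for detection. The YAP1 region itself is not annotated as a feature in the table.

The catalogue lists eight serine-to-alanine substitutions (S61A, S109A, S127A, S128A, S131A, S163A, S164A, S381A), although the name says "S6A". Serines such as S127 and S381 are generally known as sites of inhibitory Hippo-pathway (LATS) phosphorylation, so such a mutant is expected to resist that regulation. The associated publication concerns the requirement for a YAP1 transcriptional complex in beta-catenin-driven cancers, consistent with use for stable expression of tagged mutant YAP1 in mammalian cells.
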