LOCUS       Exported 9189 bp ds-DNA circular SYN 12-MAY-2021
DEFINITION  synthetic circular DNA
ACCESSION   .
VERSION     .
KEYWORDS    YAP1 (S6A) - V5 in pLX304
SOURCE      synthetic DNA construct
  ORGANISM  synthetic DNA construct
REFERENCE   1 (bases 1 to 9189)
  AUTHORS   Rosenbluh J, Nijhawan D, Cox AG, Li X, Neal JT, Schafer EJ, Zack TI,
            Wang X, Tsherniak A, Schinzel AC, Shao DD, Schumacher SE, Weir BA,
            Vazquez F, Cowley GS, Root DE, Mesirov JP, Beroukhim R, Kuo CJ,
            Goessling W, Hahn WC
  TITLE     beta-Catenin-Driven Cancers Require a YAP1 Transcriptional Complex
            for Survival and Tumorigenesis.
  JOURNAL   Cell. 2012 Dec 21;151(7):1457-73. doi: 10.1016/j.cell.2012.11.026.
            Epub 2012 Dec 13.
  PUBMED    23245941
REFERENCE   2 (bases 1 to 9189)
  AUTHORS   .
  TITLE     Direct Submission
  JOURNAL   Exported May 12, 2021 from SnapGene Server 1.1.58
            http://www.snapgene.com
FEATURES             Location/Qualifiers
     source          1..9189
                     /organism="synthetic DNA construct"
                     /mol_type="other DNA"
     enhancer        1..304
                     /label=CMV enhancer
                     /note="human cytomegalovirus immediate early enhancer"
     promoter        305..508
                     /label=CMV promoter
                     /note="human cytomegalovirus (CMV) immediate early
                     promoter"
     primer_bind     459..479
                     /label=CMV-F
                     /note="Human CMV immediate early promoter, forward primer"
     protein_bind    531..555
                     /gene="mutant version of attB"
                     /label=attB1
                     /bound_moiety="BP Clonase(TM)"
                     /note="recombination site for the Gateway(R) BP reaction"
     protein_bind    complement(2023..2047)
                     /gene="mutant version of attB"
                     /label=attB2
                     /bound_moiety="BP Clonase(TM)"
                     /note="recombination site for the Gateway(R) BP reaction"
     CDS             2049..2090
                     /codon_start=1
                     /product="epitope tag from simian virus 5"
                     /label=V5 tag
                     /translation="GKPIPNPLLGLDST"
     misc_feature    2132..2720
                     /label=WPRE
                     /note="woodchuck hepatitis virus posttranscriptional
                     regulatory element"
     primer_bind     complement(2185..2205)
                     /label=WPRE-R
                     /note="WPRE, reverse primer"
     CDS             complement(2603..2614)
                     /codon_start=1
                     /product="Factor Xa recognition and cleavage site"
                     /label=Factor Xa site
                     /translation="IEGR"
     LTR             2792..3025
                     /label=3' LTR (Delta-U3)
                     /note="self-inactivating 3' long terminal repeat (LTR) from
                     HIV-1"
     polyA_signal    3103..3224
                     /label=SV40 poly(A) signal
                     /note="SV40 polyadenylation signal"
     primer_bind     complement(3140..3159)
                     /label=SV40pA-R
                     /note="SV40 polyA, reverse primer"
     primer_bind     3194..3213
                     /label=EBV-rev
                     /note="SV40 polyA terminator, reverse primer"
     rep_origin      3264..3399
                     /label=SV40 ori
                     /note="SV40 origin of replication"
     primer_bind     3326..3345
                     /label=SV40pro-F
                     /note="SV40 promoter/origin, forward primer"
     primer_bind     complement(3419..3438)
                     /label=T7
                     /note="T7 promoter, forward primer"
     promoter        complement(3420..3438)
                     /label=T7 promoter
                     /note="promoter for bacteriophage T7 RNA polymerase"
     primer_bind     complement(3448..3465)
                     /label=M13 Forward
                     /note="In lacZ gene. Also called M13-F20 or M13 (-21)
                     Forward"
     primer_bind     complement(3448..3464)
                     /label=M13 fwd
                     /note="common sequencing primer, one of multiple similar
                     variants"
     primer_bind     complement(3457..3479)
                     /label=M13/pUC Forward
                     /note="In lacZ gene"
     rep_origin      3606..4061
                     /direction=RIGHT
                     /label=f1 ori
                     /note="f1 bacteriophage origin of replication; arrow
                     indicates direction of (+) strand synthesis"
     primer_bind     complement(3693..3712)
                     /label=F1ori-R
                     /note="F1 origin, reverse primer"
     primer_bind     3903..3924
                     /label=F1ori-F
                     /note="F1 origin, forward primer"
     promoter        4087..4191
                     /gene="bla"
                     /label=AmpR promoter
     CDS             4192..5052
                     /codon_start=1
                     /gene="bla"
                     /product="beta-lactamase"
                     /label=AmpR
                     /note="confers resistance to ampicillin, carbenicillin, and
                     related antibiotics"
                     /translation="MSIQHFRVALIPFFAAFCLPVFAHPETLVKVKDAEDQLGARVGYI
                     ELDLNSGKILESFRPEERFPMMSTFKVLLCGAVLSRIDAGQEQLGRRIHYSQNDLVEYS
                     PVTEKHLTDGMTVRELCSAAITMSDNTAANLLLTTIGGPKELTAFLHNMGDHVTRLDRW
                     EPELNEAIPNDERDTTMPVAMATTLRKLLTGELLTLASRQQLIDWMEADKVAGPLLRSA
                     LPAGWFIADKSGAGERGSRGIIAALGPDGKPSRIVVIYTTGSQATMDERNRQIAEIGAS
                     LIKHW"
     primer_bind     complement(4410..4429)
                     /label=Amp-R
                     /note="Ampicillin resistance gene, reverse primer"
     rep_origin      5223..5811
                     /direction=RIGHT
                     /label=ori
                     /note="high-copy-number ColE1/pMB1/pBR322/pUC origin of
                     replication"
     primer_bind     5712..5731
                     /label=pBR322ori-F
                     /note="pBR322 origin, forward primer"
     primer_bind     5965..5982
                     /label=L4440
                     /note="L4440 vector, forward primer"
     protein_bind    6099..6120
                     /label=CAP binding site
                     /bound_moiety="E. coli catabolite activator protein"
                     /note="CAP binding activates transcription in the presence
                     of cAMP."
     promoter        6135..6165
                     /label=lac promoter
                     /note="promoter for the E. coli lac operon"
     protein_bind    6173..6189
                     /label=lac operator
                     /bound_moiety="lac repressor encoded by lacI"
                     /note="The lac repressor binds to the lac operator to
                     inhibit transcription in E. coli. This inhibition can be
                     relieved by adding lactose or
                     isopropyl-beta-D-thiogalactopyranoside (IPTG)."
     primer_bind     6178..6200
                     /label=M13/pUC Reverse
                     /note="In lacZ gene"
     primer_bind     6197..6213
                     /label=M13 rev
                     /note="common sequencing primer, one of multiple similar
                     variants"
     primer_bind     6197..6213
                     /label=M13 Reverse
                     /note="In lacZ gene. Also called M13-rev"
     primer_bind     6232..6252
                     /label=T3
                     /note="T3 promoter, forward primer"
     promoter        6234..6252
                     /label=T3 promoter
                     /note="promoter for bacteriophage T3 RNA polymerase"
     promoter        6280..6506
                     /label=RSV promoter
                     /note="Rous sarcoma virus enhancer/promoter"
     LTR             6507..6687
                     /label=5' LTR (truncated)
                     /note="truncated 5' long terminal repeat (LTR) from HIV-1"
     misc_feature    6734..6859
                     /label=HIV-1 Psi
                     /note="packaging signal of human immunodeficiency virus
                     type 1"
     misc_feature    7352..7585
                     /label=RRE
                     /note="The Rev response element (RRE) of HIV-1 allows for
                     Rev-dependent mRNA export from the nucleus to the
                     cytoplasm."
     CDS             7770..7814
                     /codon_start=1
                     /product="antigenic peptide corresponding to amino acids
                     655 to 669 of the HIV envelope protein gp41 (Lutje Hulsik
                     et al., 2013)"
                     /label=gp41 peptide
                     /note="recognized by the 2H10 single-chain llama nanobody"
                     /translation="KNEQELLELDKWASL"
     promoter        7989..8489
                     /label=hPGK promoter
                     /note="human phosphoglycerate kinase 1 promoter"
     primer_bind     8408..8426
                     /label=hPGK-F
                     /note="Human PGK promoter, forward primer"
     CDS             8501..8896
                     /codon_start=1
                     /gene="Aspergillus terreus BSD"
                     /product="blasticidin S deaminase"
                     /label=BSD
                     /note="confers resistance to blasticidin"
                     /translation="MAKPLSQEESTLIERATATINSIPISEDYSVASAALSSDGRIFTG
                     VNVYHFTGGPCAELVVLGTAAAAAAGNLTCIVAIGNENRGILSPCGRCRQVLLDLHPGI
                     KAIVKDSDGQPTAVGIRELLPSGYVWEG"
     misc_feature    8956..9073
                     /label=cPPT/CTS
                     /note="central polypurine tract and central termination
                     sequence of HIV-1"
ORIGIN
        1 cgttacataa cttacggtaa atggcccgcc tggctgaccg cccaacgacc cccgcccatt
       61 gacgtcaata atgacgtatg ttcccatagt aacgccaata gggactttcc attgacgtca
      121 atgggtggag tatttacggt aaactgccca cttggcagta catcaagtgt atcatatgcc
      181 aagtacgccc cctattgacg tcaatgacgg taaatggccc gcctggcatt atgcccagta
      241 catgacctta tgggactttc ctacttggca gtacatctac gtattagtca tcgctattac
      301 catggtgatg cggttttggc agtacatcaa tgggcgtgga tagcggtttg actcacgggg
      361 atttccaagt ctccacccca ttgacgtcaa tgggagtttg ttttggcacc aaaatcaacg
      421 ggactttcca aaatgtcgta acaactccgc cccattgacg caaatgggcg gtaggcgtgt
      481 acggtgggag gtctatataa gcagagctct ctggctaact gtcgggatca acaagtttgt
      541 acaaaaaagt tggcatggat cccgggcagc agccgccgcc tcaaccggcc ccccagggcc
      601 aagggcagcc gccttcgcag cccccgcagg ggcagggccc gccgtccgga cccgggcaac
      661 cggcacccgc ggcgacccag gcggcgccgc aggcaccccc cgccgggcat cagatcgtgc
      721 acgtccgcgg ggacgcggag accgacctgg aggcgctctt caacgccgtc atgaacccca
      781 agacggccaa cgtgccccag accgtgccca tgaggctccg gaagctgccc gactccttct
      841 tcaagccgcc ggagcccaaa tcccactccc gacaggccgc tactgatgca ggcactgcag
      901 gagccctgac tccacagcat gttcgagctc atgccgctcc agctgctctg cagttgggag
      961 ctgtttctcc tgggacactg acccccactg gagtagtctc tggcccagca gctacaccca
     1021 cagctcagca tcttcgacag gctgcttttg agatacctga tgatgtacct ctgccagcag
     1081 gttgggagat ggcaaagaca tcttctggtc agagatactt cttaaatcac atcgatcaga
     1141 caacaacatg gcaggacccc aggaaggcca tgctgtccca gatgaacgtc acagccccca
     1201 ccagtccacc agtgcagcag aatatgatga actcggcttc aggtcctctt cctgatggat
     1261 gggaacaagc catgactcag gatggagaaa tttactatat aaaccataag aacaagacca
     1321 cctcttggct agacccaagg cttgaccctc gttttgccat gaaccagaga atcagtcaga
     1381 gtgctccagt gaaacagcca ccacccctgg ctccccagag cccacaggga ggcgtcatgg
     1441 gtggcagcaa ctccaaccag cagcaacaga tgcgactgca gcaactgcag atggagaagg
     1501 agaggctgcg gctgaaacag caagaactgc ttcggcagga gttagccctg cgtagccagt
     1561 taccaacact ggagcaggat ggtgggactc aaaatccagt gtcttctccc gggatgtctc
     1621 aggaattgag aacaatgacg accaatagct cagatccttt ccttaacagt ggcacctatc
     1681 actctcgaga tgaggctaca gacagtggac taagcatgag cagctacagt gtccctcgaa
     1741 ccccagatga cttcctgaac agtgtggatg agatggatac aggtgatact atcaaccaaa
     1801 gcaccctgcc ctcacagcag aaccgtttcc cagactacct tgaagccatt cctgggacaa
     1861 atgtggacct tggaacactg gaaggagatg gaatgaacat agaaggagag gagctgatgc
     1921 caagtctgca ggaagctttg agttctgaca tccttaatga catggagtct gttttggctg
     1981 ccaccaagct agataaagaa agctttctta catggttacc acccccaact ttcttgtaca
     2041 aagtggttgg taagcctatc cctaaccctc tcctcggtct cgattctacg tagtaatgag
     2101 ctagcgctaa ccggtggcgc gttaagtcga caatcaacct ctggattaca aaatttgtga
     2161 aagattgact ggtattctta actatgttgc tccttttacg ctatgtggat acgctgcttt
     2221 aatgcctttg tatcatgcta ttgcttcccg tatggctttc attttctcct ccttgtataa
     2281 atcctggttg ctgtctcttt atgaggagtt gtggcccgtt gtcaggcaac gtggcgtggt
     2341 gtgcactgtg tttgctgacg caacccccac tggttggggc attgccacca cctgtcagct
     2401 cctttccggg actttcgctt tccccctccc tattgccacg gcggaactca tcgccgcctg
     2461 ccttgcccgc tgctggacag gggctcggct gttgggcact gacaattccg tggtgttgtc
     2521 ggggaaatca tcgtcctttc cttggctgct cgcctgtgtt gccacctgga ttctgcgcgg
     2581 gacgtccttc tgctacgtcc cttcggccct caatccagcg gaccttcctt cccgcggcct
     2641 gctgccggct ctgcggcctc ttccgcgtct tcgccttcgc cctcagacga gtcggatctc
     2701 cctttgggcc gcctccccgc gtcgacttta agaccaatga cttacaaggc agctgtagat
     2761 cttagccact ttttaaaaga aaagggggga ctggaagggc taattcactc ccaacgaaga
     2821 caagatctgc tttttgcttg tactgggtct ctctggttag accagatctg agcctgggag
     2881 ctctctggct aactagggaa cccactgctt aagcctcaat aaagcttgcc ttgagtgctt
     2941 caagtagtgt gtgcccgtct gttgtgtgac tctggtaact agagatccct cagacccttt
     3001 tagtcagtgt ggaaaatctc tagcagtacg tatagtagtt catgtcatct tattattcag
     3061 tatttataac ttgcaaagaa atgaatatca gagagtgaga ggaacttgtt tattgcagct
     3121 tataatggtt acaaataaag caatagcatc acaaatttca caaataaagc atttttttca
     3181 ctgcattcta gttgtggttt gtccaaactc atcaatgtat cttatcatgt ctggctctag
     3241 ctatcccgcc cctaactccg cccatcccgc ccctaactcc gcccagttcc gcccattctc
     3301 cgccccatgg ctgactaatt ttttttattt atgcagaggc cgaggccgcc tcggcctctg
     3361 agctattcca gaagtagtga ggaggctttt ttggaggcct agggacgtac ccaattcgcc
     3421 ctatagtgag tcgtattacg cgcgctcact ggccgtcgtt ttacaacgtc gtgactggga
     3481 aaaccctggc gttacccaac ttaatcgcct tgcagcacat ccccctttcg ccagctggcg
     3541 taatagcgaa gaggcccgca ccgatcgccc ttcccaacag ttgcgcagcc tgaatggcga
     3601 atgggnnnnn nnnnnnnnnn nnnnnnnnnn nnnnnnnnnn nnnnnnnnnn nnnnnnnnnn
     3661 nnnnnnnnnn nnnnnnnnnn nnnnnnnnnn nnnnnnnnnn nnnnnnnnnn nnnnnnnnnn
     3721 nnnnnnnnnc nnnnnnnnnn nnnnnnnnnn nnnnnnnnnn nnnnnnnnnn nnnnnnnnnn
     3781 nnnnnnnnnn nnnnnnnnnn nnnnnnnnnn nnnnnnnnnn nannnnnnnn nnnnnnnnnn
     3841 nnnnnnnnnn nnnnnnnnnn nnnnnnnnnn ncctttgacg ttggagtcca cgttctttaa
     3901 tagtggactc ttgttccaaa ctggaacaac actcaaccct atctcggtct attcttttga
     3961 tttataaggg attttgccga tttcggccta ttggttaaaa aatgagctga tttaacaaaa
     4021 atttaacgcg aattttaaca aaatattaac gcttacaatt taggtggcac ttttcgggga
     4081 aatgtgcgcg gaacccctat ttgtttattt ttctaaatac attcaaatat gtatccgctc
     4141 atgagacaat aaccctgata aatgcttcaa taatattgaa aaaggaagag tatgagtatt
     4201 caacatttcc gtgtcgccct tattcccttt tttgcggcat tttgccttcc tgtttttgct
     4261 cacccagaaa cgctggtgaa agtaaaagat gctgaagatc agttgggtgc acgagtgggt
     4321 tacatcgaac tggatctcaa cagcggtaag atccttgaga gttttcgccc cgaagaacgt
     4381 tttccaatga tgagcacttt taaagttctg ctatgtggcg cggtattatc ccgtattgac
     4441 gccgggcaag agcaactcgg tcgccgcata cactattctc agaatgactt ggttgagtac
     4501 tcaccagtca cagaaaagca tcttacggat ggcatgacag taagagaatt atgcagtgct
     4561 gccataacca tgagtgataa cactgcggcc aacttacttc tgacaacgat cggaggaccg
     4621 aaggagctaa ccgctttttt gcacaacatg ggggatcatg taactcgcct tgatcgttgg
     4681 gaaccggagc tgaatgaagc cataccaaac gacgagcgtg acaccacgat gcctgtagca
     4741 atggcaacaa cgttgcgcaa actattaact ggcgaactac ttactctagc ttcccggcaa
     4801 caattaatag actggatgga ggcggataaa gttgcaggac cacttctgcg ctcggccctt
     4861 ccggctggct ggtttattgc tgataaatct ggagccggtg agcgtgggtc tcgcggtatc
     4921 attgcagcac tggggccaga tggtaagccc tcccgtatcg tagttatcta cacgacgggg
     4981 agtcaggcaa ctatggatga acgaaataga cagatcgctg agataggtgc ctcactgatt
     5041 aagcattggt aactgtcaga ccaagtttac tcatatatac tttagattga tttaaaactt
     5101 catttttaat ttaaaaggat ctaggtgaag atcctttttg ataatctcat gaccaaaatc
     5161 ccttaacgtg agttttcgtt ccactgagcg tcagaccccg tagaaaagat caaaggatct
     5221 tcttgagatc ctttttttct gcgcgtaatc tgctgcttgc aaacaaaaaa accaccgcta
     5281 ccagcggtgg tttgtttgcc ggatcaagag ctaccaactc tttttccgaa ggtaactggc
     5341 ttcagcagag cgcagatacc aaatactgtt cttctagtgt agccgtagtt aggccaccac
     5401 ttcaagaact ctgtagcacc gcctacatac ctcgctctgc taatcctgtt accagtggct
     5461 gctgccagtg gcgataagtc gtgtcttacc gggttggact caagacgata gttaccggat
     5521 aaggcgcagc ggtcgggctg aacggggggt tcgtgcacac agcccagctt ggagcgaacg
     5581 acctacaccg aactgagata cctacagcgt gagctatgag aaagcgccac gcttcccgaa
     5641 gggagaaagg cggacaggta tccggtaagc ggcagggtcg gaacaggaga gcgcacgagg
     5701 gagcttccag ggggaaacgc ctggtatctt tatagtcctg tcgggtttcg ccacctctga
     5761 cttgagcgtc gatttttgtg atgctcgtca ggggggcgga gcctatggaa aaacgccagc
     5821 aacgcggcct ttttacggtt cctggccttt tgctggcctt ttgctcacat gttctttcct
     5881 gcgttatccc ctgattctgt ggataaccgt attaccgcct ttgagtgagc tgataccgct
     5941 cgccgcagcc gaacgaccga gcgcagcgag tcagtgagcg aggaagcgga agagcgccca
     6001 atacgcaaac cgcctctccc cgcgcgttgg ccgattcatt aatgcagctg gcacgacagg
     6061 tttcccgact ggaaagcggg cagtgagcgc aacgcaatta atgtgagtta gctcactcat
     6121 taggcacccc aggctttaca ctttatgctt ccggctcgta tgttgtgtgg aattgtgagc
     6181 ggataacaat ttcacacagg aaacagctat gaccatgatt acgccaagcg cgcaattaac
     6241 cctcactaaa gggaacaaaa gctggagctg caagcttaat gtagtcttat gcaatactct
     6301 tgtagtcttg caacatggta acgatgagtt agcaacatgc cttacaagga gagaaaaagc
     6361 accgtgcatg ccgattggtg gaagtaaggt ggtacgatcg tgccttatta ggaaggcaac
     6421 agacgggtct gacatggatt ggacgaacca ctgaattgcc gcattgcaga gatattgtat
     6481 ttaagtgcct agctcgatac ataaacgggt ctctctggtt agaccagatc tgagcctggg
     6541 agctctctgg ctaactaggg aacccactgc ttaagcctca ataaagcttg ccttgagtgc
     6601 ttcaagtagt gtgtgcccgt ctgttgtgtg actctggtaa ctagagatcc ctcagaccct
     6661 tttagtcagt gtggaaaatc tctagcagtg gcgcccgaac agggacttga aagcgaaagg
     6721 gaaaccagag gagctctctc gacgcaggac tcggcttgct gaagcgcgca cggcaagagg
     6781 cgaggggcgg cgactggtga gtacgccaaa aattttgact agcggaggct agaaggagag
     6841 agatgggtgc gagagcgtca gtattaagcg ggggagaatt agatcgcgat gggaaaaaat
     6901 tcggttaagg ccagggggaa agaaaaaata taaattaaaa catatagtat gggcaagcag
     6961 ggagctagaa cgattcgcag ttaatcctgg cctgttagaa acatcagaag gctgtagaca
     7021 aatactggga cagctacaac catcccttca gacaggatca gaagaactta gatcattata
     7081 taatacagta gcaaccctct attgtgtgca tcaaaggata gagataaaag acaccaagga
     7141 agctttagac aagatagagg aagagcaaaa caaaagtaag accaccgcac agcaagcggc
     7201 cgctgatctt cagacctgga ggaggagata tgagggacaa ttggagaagt gaattatata
     7261 aatataaagt agtaaaaatt gaaccattag gagtagcacc caccaaggca aagagaagag
     7321 tggtgcagag agaaaaaaga gcagtgggaa taggagcttt gttccttggg ttcttgggag
     7381 cagcaggaag cactatgggc gcagcgtcaa tgacgctgac ggtacaggcc agacaattat
     7441 tgtctggtat agtgcagcag cagaacaatt tgctgagggc tattgaggcg caacagcatc
     7501 tgttgcaact cacagtctgg ggcatcaagc agctccaggc aagaatcctg gctgtggaaa
     7561 gatacctaaa ggatcaacag ctcctgggga tttggggttg ctctggaaaa ctcatttgca
     7621 ccactgctgt gccttggaat gctagttgga gtaataaatc tctggaacag atttggaatc
     7681 acacgacctg gatggagtgg gacagagaaa ttaacaatta cacaagctta atacactcct
     7741 taattgaaga atcgcaaaac cagcaagaaa agaatgaaca agaattattg gaattagata
     7801 aatgggcaag tttgtggaat tggtttaaca taacaaattg gctgtggtat ataaaattat
     7861 tcataatgat agtaggaggc ttggtaggtt taagaatagt ttttgctgta ctttctatag
     7921 tgaatagagt taggcaggga tattcaccat tatcgtttca gacccacctc ccaaccccga
     7981 ggggaccctt gcgccttttc caaggcagcc ctgggtttgc gcagggacgc ggctgctctg
     8041 ggcgtggttc cgggaaacgc agcggcgccg accctgggtc tcgcacattc ttcacgtccg
     8101 ttcgcagcgt cacccggatc ttcgccgcta cccttgtggg ccccccggcg acgcttcctg
     8161 ctccgcccct aagtcgggaa ggttccttgc ggttcgcggc gtgccggacg tgacaaacgg
     8221 aagccgcacg tctcactagt accctcgcag acggacagcg ccagggagca atggcagcgc
     8281 gccgaccgcg atgggctgtg gccaatagcg gctgctcagc agggcgcgcc gagagcagcg
     8341 gccgggaagg ggcggtgcgg gaggcggggt gtggggcggt agtgtgggcc ctgttcctgc
     8401 ccgcgcggtg ttccgcattc tgcaagcctc cggagcgcac gtcggcagtc ggctccctcg
     8461 ttgaccgaat caccgacctc tctccccagg gggtaccacc atggccaagc ctttgtctca
     8521 agaagaatcc accctcattg aaagagcaac ggctacaatc aacagcatcc ccatctctga
     8581 agactacagc gtcgccagcg cagctctctc tagcgacggc cgcatcttca ctggtgtcaa
     8641 tgtatatcat tttactgggg gaccttgtgc agaactcgtg gtgctgggca ctgctgctgc
     8701 tgcggcagct ggcaacctga cttgtatcgt cgcgatcgga aatgagaaca ggggcatctt
     8761 gagcccctgc ggacggtgcc gacaggtgct tctcgatctg catcctggga tcaaagccat
     8821 agtgaaggac agtgatggac agccgacggc agttgggatt cgtgaattgc tgccctctgg
     8881 ttatgtgtgg gagggcctgc agctgcagta gtaagaattc tagatcttga gacaaatggc
     8941 agtattcatc cacaatttta aaagaaaagg ggggattggg gggtacagtg caggggaaag
     9001 aatagtagac ataatagcaa cagacataca aactaaagaa ttacaaaaac aaattacaaa
     9061 aattcaaaat tttcgggttt attacaggga cagcagagat ccactttggc gccggctcga
     9121 gggggcccgg ggttattaat agtaatcaat tacggggtca ttagttcata gcccatatat
     9181 ggagttccg
//
