>Addgene plasmid #42562 | YAP1 (S6A) - V5 in pLX304 | depositor partial sequence | sequence record 57463 | YAP1
ATGGATCCCGGGCAGCAGCCGCCGCCTCAACCGGCCCCCCAGGGCCAAGGGCAGCCGCCTTCGCAGCCCC
CGCAGGGGCAGGGCCCGCCGTCCGGACCCGGGCAACCGGCACCCGCGGCGACCCAGGCGGCGCCGCAGGC
ACCCCCCGCCGGGCATCAGATCGTGCACGTCCGCGGGGACGCGGAGACCGACCTGGAGGCGCTCTTCAAC
GCCGTCATGAACCCCAAGACGGCCAACGTGCCCCAGACCGTGCCCATGAGGCTCCGGAAGCTGCCCGACT
CCTTCTTCAAGCCGCCGGAGCCCAAATCCCACTCCCGACAGGCCGCTACTGATGCAGGCACTGCAGGAGC
CCTGACTCCACAGCATGTTCGAGCTCATGCCGCTCCAGCTGCTCTGCAGTTGGGAGCTGTTTCTCCTGGG
ACACTGACCCCCACTGGAGTAGTCTCTGGCCCAGCAGCTACACCCACAGCTCAGCATCTTCGACAGGCTG
CTTTTGAGATACCTGATGATGTACCTCTGCCAGCAGGTTGGGAGATGGCAAAGACATCTTCTGGTCAGAG
ATACTTCTTAAATCACATCGATCAGACAACAACATGGCAGGACCCCAGGAAGGCCATGCTGTCCCAGATG
AACGTCACAGCCCCCACCAGTCCACCAGTGCAGCAGAATATGATGAACTCGGCTTCAGGTCCTCTTCCTG
ATGGATGGGAACAAGCCATGACTCAGGATGGAGAAATTTACTATATAAACCATAAGAACAAGACCACCTC
TTGGCTAGACCCAAGGCTTGACCCTCGTTTTGCCATGAACCAGAGAATCAGTCAGAGTGCTCCAGTGAAA
CAGCCACCACCCCTGGCTCCCCAGAGCCCACAGGGAGGCGTCATGGGTGGCAGCAACTCCAACCAGCAGC
AACAGATGCGACTGCAGCAACTGCAGATGGAGAAGGAGAGGCTGCGGCTGAAACAGCAAGAACTGCTTCG
GCAGGAGTTAGCCCTGCGTAGCCAGTTACCAACACTGGAGCAGGATGGTGGGACTCAAAATCCAGTGTCT
TCTCCCGGGATGTCTCAGGAATTGAGAACAATGACGACCAATAGCTCAGATCCTTTCCTTAACAGTGGCA
CCTATCACTCTCGAGATGAGGCTACAGACAGTGGACTAAGCATGAGCAGCTACAGTGTCCCTCGAACCCC
AGATGACTTCCTGAACAGTGTGGATGAGATGGATACAGGTGATACTATCAACCAAAGCACCCTGCCCTCA
CAGCAGAACCGTTTCCCAGACTACCTTGAAGCCATTCCTGGGACAAATGTGGACCTTGGAACACTGGAAG
GAGATGGAATGAACATAGAAGGAGAGGAGCTGATGCCAAGTCTGCAGGAAGCTTTGAGTTCTGACATCCT
TAATGACATGGAGTCTGTTTTGGCTGCCACCAAGCTAGATAAAGAAAGCTTTCTTACATGGTTACCACCC
CCAACTTTCTTGTACAAAGTGGTTGGTAAGCCTATCCCTAACCCTCTCCTCGGTCTCGATTCTACGTAG
