>Addgene plasmid #42562 | YAP1 (S6A) - V5 in pLX304 | addgene partial sequence | sequence record 59116 | WPRE-R 5'-CATAGCGTAAAAGGAGCAACA-3'
AATTTTGTAATCCAGAGGTTGATTGTCGACTTAACGCGCCACCGGTTAGCGCTAGCTCATTACTACGTAG
AATCGAGACCGAGGAGAGGGTTAGGGATAGGCTTACCAACCACTTTGTACAAGAAAGTTGGGGGTGGTAA
CCATGTAAGAAAGCTTTCTTTATCTAGCTTGGTGGCAGCCAAAACAGACTCCATGTCATTAAGGATGTCA
GAACTCAAAGCTTCCTGCAGACTTGGCATCAGCTCCTCTCCTTCTATGTTCATTCCATCTCCTTCCAGTG
TTCCAAGGTCCACATTTGTCCCAGGAATGGCTTCAAGGTAGTCTGGGAAACGGTTCTGCTGTGAGGGCAG
GGTGCTTTGGTTGATAGTATCACCTGTATCCATCTCATCCACACTGTTCAGGAAGTCATCTGGGGTTCGA
GGGACACTGTAGCTGCTCATGCTTAGTCCACTGTCTGTAGCCTCATCTCGAGAGTGATAGGTGCCACTGT
TAAGGAAAGGATCTGAGCTATTGGTCGTCATTGTTCTCAATTCCTGAGACATCCCGGGAGAAGACACTGG
ATTTTGAGTCCCACCATCCTGCTCCAGTGTTGGTAACTGGCTACGCAGGGCTAACTCCTGCCGAAGCAGT
TCTTGCTGTTTCAGCCGCAGCCTCTCCTTCTCCATCTGCAGTTGCTGCAGTCGCATCTGTTGCTGCTGGT
TGGAGTTGCTGCCACCCATGACGCCTCCCTGTGGGCTCTGGGGAGCCAGGGGTGGTGGCTGTTTCACTGG
AGCACTCTGACTGATTCTCTGGTTCATGGCAAAACGAGGGTCAAGCCTTGGGTCTAGCCAAGAGGTGGGT
