>Addgene plasmid #42562 | YAP1 (S6A) - V5 in pLX304 | addgene partial sequence | sequence record 59251 | CMV-F 5'-CGCAAATGGGCGGTAGGCGTG-3'
CAGAGCTCTCTGGCTACTGTCGGGATCAACAAGTTTGTACAAAAAAGTTGGCATGGATCCCGGGCAGCAG
CCGCCGCCTCAACCGGCCCCCCAGGGCCAAGGGCAGCCGCCTTCGCAGCCCCCGCAGGGGCAGGGCCCGC
CGTCCGGACCCGGGCAACCGGCACCCGCGGCGACCCAGGCGGCGCCGCAGGCACCCCCCGCCGGGCATCA
GATCGTGCACGTCCGCGGGGACGCGGAGACCGACCTGGAGGCGCTCTTCAACGCCGTCATGAACCCCAAG
ACGGCCAACGTGCCCCAGACCGTGCCCATGAGGCTCCGGAAGCTGCCCGACTCCTTCTTCAAGCCGCCGG
AGCCCAAATCCCACTCCCGACAGGCCGCTACTGATGCAGGCACTGCAGGAGCCCTGACTCCACAGCATGT
TCGAGCTCATGCCGCTCCAGCTGCTCTGCAGTTGGGAGCTGTTTCTCCTGGGACACTGACCCCCACTGGA
GTAGTCTCTGGCCCAGCAGCTACACCCACAGCTCAGCATCTTCGACAGGCTGCTTTTGAGATACCTGATG
ATGTACCTCTGCCAGCAGGTTGGGAGATGGCAAAGACATCTTCTGGTCAGAGATACTTCTTAAATCACAT
CGATCAGACAACAACATGGCAGGACCCCAGGAAGGCCATGCTGTCC
