>Addgene plasmid #42562 | YAP1 (S6A) - V5 in pLX304 | addgene partial sequence | sequence record 117873 | hYAP1-F 5'-gcagttgggagctgtttctc-3'
CCAGCAGCTACACCCACAGCTCAGCATCTTCGACAGGCTGCTTTTGAGATACCTGATGATGTACCTCTGC
CAGCAGGTTGGGAGATGGCAAAGACATCTTCTGGTCAGAGATACTTCTTAAATCACATCGATCAGACAAC
AACATGGCAGGACCCCAGGAAGGCCATGCTGTCCCAGATGAACGTCACAGCCCCCACCAGTCCACCAGTG
CAGCAGAATATGATGAACTCGGCTTCAGGTCCTCTTCCTGATGGATGGGAACAAGCCATGACTCAGGATG
GAGAAATTTACTATATAAACCATAAGAACAAGACCACCTCTTGGCTAGACCCAAGGCTTGACCCTCGTTT
TGCCATGAACCAGAGAATCAGTCAGAGTGCTCCAGTGAAACAGCCACCACCCCTGGCTCCCCAGAGCCCA
CAGGGAGGCGTCATGGGTGGCAGCAACTCCAACCAGCAGCAACAGATGCGACTGCAGCAACTGCAGATGG
AGAAGGAGAGGCTGCGGCTGAAACAGCAAGAACTGCTTCGGCAGGAGTTAGCCCTGCGTAGCCAGTTACC
AACACTGGAGCAGGATGGTGGGACTCAAAATCCAGTGTCTTCTCCCGGGATGTCTCAGGAATTGAGAACA
ATGACGACCAATAGCTCAGATCCTTTCCTTAACAGTGGCACCTATCACTCTCGAGATGAGGCTACAGACA
GTGGACTAAGCATGAGCAGCTACAGTGTCCCTCGAACCCCAGATGACTT
